Addgene plasmid #207719: qTAG-C-V5-Blast
Purpose: (Empty Backbone) Empty C-terminus donor cassette. Integrate homology arms to target the C-terminus insertion of a V5-2A-Blast cassette
Depositing lab: Laurence Pelletier. Depositing organization: Sinai Health System. Publication: qTAG: an adaptable plasmid scaffold for CRISPR-based endogenous tagging. Philip R, Sharma A, Matellan L, Erpf AC, Hsu WH, Tkach JM, Wyatt HDM, Pelletier L. EMBO J. 2024 Dec 12. doi: 10.1038/s44318-024-00337-5. PubMed 39668248.
Backbone
  Vector backbone: pUC19
  Backbone manufacturer: Invitrogen
  Backbone size (bp): 2686
  Vector type: Mammalian Expression, CRISPR ; Donor Cassette
  Selectable markers: Blasticidin
Growth in bacteria
  Bacterial resistance: Ampicillin, 100 μg/mL
  Growth temperature: 37°C
  Growth strain: DH5alpha
  Copy number: High Copy
Gene/Insert
  Gene/Insert name: None
Terms and licenses: Academic/Nonprofit Terms; Industry Terms: Not Available to Industry
Depositor comments: Please visit https://www.biorxiv.org/content/10.1101/2023.11.01.565029v3 for bioRxiv preprint.
How to cite: qTAG-C-V5-Blast was a gift from Laurence Pelletier (Addgene plasmid # 207719 ; http://n2t.net/addgene:207719 ; RRID:Addgene_207719)
