[The description below was written by a language model from this plasmid's Addgene catalogue record and pLannotate feature annotations shown in this document.]
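Description:
qTAG-C-V5-Blast is an empty donor-cassette plasmid from the qTAG scaffold series for CRISPR-based endogenous tagging in mammalian cells. It is built on a pUC19 backbone and propagated in E. coli at high copy through the ColE1/pUC-type origin, with ampicillin selection provided by the β-lactamase gene and its native promoter. Remnants of the pUC19 lacZα region (lac promoter, operator, CAP site and partial lacZα/lacI sequences), along with short bom and rop fragments, flank the cassette and are backbone leftovers rather than functional payload.

The payload is a promoterless V5-2A-Blast module intended for insertion at the C-terminus of a gene of interest. No gene insert is present. The user adds left and right homology arms matching the target locus so that, after a Cas9-induced break, homology-directed repair places the cassette in frame at the end of the coding sequence. The tagged protein then carries a V5 epitope, and the 2A peptide allows blasticidin S deaminase (BSD) to be produced as a separate polypeptide from the same endogenous transcript. Blasticidin resistance therefore depends on correct in-frame integration into an expressed gene.

The automated annotation detects BSD but does not call the V5 tag or 2A element, which are known from the catalogue description. The region upstream of BSD, including sequence between lox71 and BSD, is unannotated. BSD is bracketed by lox71 and lox66, mutant loxP sites, so Cre recombinase should be able to remove the selection marker after edited cells are isolated, although the catalogue fields do not state this use explicitly.
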