Features (pLannotate 1.2.2; 13 found; start..end, strand, type, name):
    137..236     +  misc_feature   bom (fragment): basis of mobility region from pBR322
    242..399     -  CDS            lacZα (fragment): LacZα fragment of β-galactosidase; lacZ fragment
    507..540     +  protein_bind   lox71: Left element (LE) mutant of loxP (Araki et al., 2010). Cre-mediated recombination occurs in the 8-bp core sequence (GCATACAT). Cre recombinase
    615..1010    +  CDS            BSD: blasticidin S deaminase; Aspergillus terreus BSD; confers resistance to blasticidin
   1017..1050    +  protein_bind   lox66: Right element (RE) mutant of loxP (Araki et al., 2010). Cre-mediated recombination occurs in the 8-bp core sequence (GCATACAT). Cre recombinase
   1119..1135    -  protein_bind   lac operator: The lac repressor binds to the lac operator to inhibit transcription in E. coli. This inhibition can be relieved by adding lactose or isopropyl-β-D-thiogalactopyranoside (IPTG). lac repressor encoded by lacI
   1143..1173    -  promoter       lac promoter: promoter for the E. coli lac operon
   1188..1209    -  protein_bind   CAP binding site: CAP binding activates transcription in the presence of cAMP. E. coli catabolite activator protein
   1222..1314    -  CDS            lacI (fragment): lac repressor; lacI; The lac repressor binds to the lac operator to inhibit transcription in E. coli. This inhibition can be relieved by adding lactose or isopropyl-β-D-thiogalactopyranoside (IPTG).
   1497..2085    -  rep_origin     ori: high-copy-number ColE1/pMB1/pBR322/pUC origin of replication
   2256..3116    -  CDS            AmpR: β-lactamase; bla; confers resistance to ampicillin, carbenicillin, and related antibiotics
   3117..3221    -  promoter       AmpR promoter: bla
   3316..35      +  CDS            rop (fragment) (across the origin): Rop protein, which maintains plasmids at low copy number; rop
>Addgene plasmid #207719 | qTAG-C-V5-Blast | addgene full sequence | sequence record 413809 | Addgene NGS Result
TCGCGCGTTTCGGTGATGACGGTGAAAACCTCTGACACATGCAGCTCCCGGAGACGGTCACAGCTTGTCT
GTAAGCGGATGCCGGGAGCAGACAAGCCCGTCAGGGCGCGTCAGCGGGTGTTGGCGGGTGTCGGGGCTGG
CTTAACTATGCGGCATCAGAGCAGATTGTACTGAGAGTGCACCATATGCGGTGTGAAATACCGCACAGAT
GCGTAAGGAGAAAATACCGCATCAGGCGCCATTCGCCATTCAGGCTGCGCAACTGTTGGGAAGGGCGATC
GGTGCGGGCCTCTTCGCTATTACGCCAGCTGGCGAAAGGGGGATGTGCTGCAAGGCGATTAAGTTGGGTA
ACGCCAGGGTTTTCCCAGTCACGACGTTGTAAAACGACGGCCAGTGAATTCGGAGGAAGCGGAGGATCTG
GCGGTACCGGTGGAGGCGGATCTGGCAAGCCCATCCCCAACCCCCTGCTGGGCCTGGACAGCACCGGAGG
TGGCGGATCAACGCGTTACCGTTCGTATAGCATACATTATACGAAGTTATCTGGATCCGGAGCTACTAAC
TTCAGCCTGCTGAAGCAGGCCGGAGACGTGGAGGAGAACCCTGGACCTTCTAGAATGGCCAAGCCTTTGT
CTCAAGAAGAATCCACCCTCATTGAAAGAGCAACGGCTACAATCAACAGCATCCCCATCTCTGAAGACTA
CAGCGTCGCCAGCGCAGCTCTCTCTAGCGACGGCCGCATCTTCACTGGTGTCAATGTATATCATTTTACT
GGGGGACCTTGTGCAGAACTCGTGGTGCTGGGCACTGCTGCTGCTGCGGCAGCTGGCAACCTGACTTGTA
TCGTCGCGATCGGAAATGAGAACAGGGGCATCTTGAGCCCCTGCGGACGGTGCCGACAGGTGCTTCTCGA
TCTGCATCCTGGGATCAAAGCCATAGTGAAGGACAGTGATGGACAGCCGACGGCAGTTGGGATTCGTGAA
TTGCTGCCCTCTGGTTATGTGTGGGAGGGCCCCGGGATAACTTCGTATAGCATACATTATACGAACGGTA
GCCTCGAGACCGGTAAGAGCAAGTGAAAGCTTGGCGTAATCATGGTCATAGCTGTTTCCTGTGTGAAATT
GTTATCCGCTCACAATTCCACACAACATACGAGCCGGAAGCATAAAGTGTAAAGCCTGGGGTGCCTAATG
AGTGAGCTAACTCACATTAATTGCGTTGCGCTCACTGCCCGCTTTCCAGTCGGGAAACCTGTCGTGCCAG
CTGCATTAATGAATCGGCCAACGCGCGGGGAGAGGCGGTTTGCGTATTGGGCGCTCTTCCGCTTCCTCGC
TCACTGACTCGCTGCGCTCGGTCGTTCGGCTGCGGCGAGCGGTATCAGCTCACTCAAAGGCGGTAATACG
GTTATCCACAGAATCAGGGGATAACGCAGGAAAGAACATGTGAGCAAAAGGCCAGCAAAAGGCCAGGAAC
CGTAAAAAGGCCGCGTTGCTGGCGTTTTTCCATAGGCTCCGCCCCCCTGACGAGCATCACAAAAATCGAC
GCTCAAGTCAGAGGTGGCGAAACCCGACAGGACTATAAAGATACCAGGCGTTTCCCCCTGGAAGCTCCCT
CGTGCGCTCTCCTGTTCCGACCCTGCCGCTTACCGGATACCTGTCCGCCTTTCTCCCTTCGGGAAGCGTG
GCGCTTTCTCATAGCTCACGCTGTAGGTATCTCAGTTCGGTGTAGGTCGTTCGCTCCAAGCTGGGCTGTG
TGCACGAACCCCCCGTTCAGCCCGACCGCTGCGCCTTATCCGGTAACTATCGTCTTGAGTCCAACCCGGT
AAGACACGACTTATCGCCACTGGCAGCAGCCACTGGTAACAGGATTAGCAGAGCGAGGTATGTAGGCGGT
GCTACAGAGTTCTTGAAGTGGTGGCCTAACTACGGCTACACTAGAAGAACAGTATTTGGTATCTGCGCTC
TGCTGAAGCCAGTTACCTTCGGAAAAAGAGTTGGTAGCTCTTGATCCGGCAAACAAACCACCGCTGGTAG
CGGTGGTTTTTTTGTTTGCAAGCAGCAGATTACGCGCAGAAAAAAAGGATCTCAAGAAGATCCTTTGATC
TTTTCTACGGGGTCTGACGCTCAGTGGAACGAAAACTCACGTTAAGGGATTTTGGTCATGAGATTATCAA
AAAGGATCTTCACCTAGATCCTTTTAAATTAAAAATGAAGTTTTAAATCAATCTAAAGTATATATGAGTA
AACTTGGTCTGACAGTTACCAATGCTTAATCAGTGAGGCACCTATCTCAGCGATCTGTCTATTTCGTTCA
TCCATAGTTGCCTGACTCCCCGTCGTGTAGATAACTACGATACGGGAGGGCTTACCATCTGGCCCCAGTG
CTGCAATGATACCGCGAGACCCACGCTCACCGGCTCCAGATTTATCAGCAATAAACCAGCCAGCCGGAAG
GGCCGAGCGCAGAAGTGGTCCTGCAACTTTATCCGCCTCCATCCAGTCTATTAATTGTTGCCGGGAAGCT
AGAGTAAGTAGTTCGCCAGTTAATAGTTTGCGCAACGTTGTTGCCATTGCTACAGGCATCGTGGTGTCAC
GCTCGTCGTTTGGTATGGCTTCATTCAGCTCCGGTTCCCAACGATCAAGGCGAGTTACATGATCCCCCAT
GTTGTGCAAAAAAGCGGTTAGCTCCTTCGGTCCTCCGATCGTTGTCAGAAGTAAGTTGGCCGCAGTGTTA
TCACTCATGGTTATGGCAGCACTGCATAATTCTCTTACTGTCATGCCATCCGTAAGATGCTTTTCTGTGA
CTGGTGAGTACTCAACCAAGTCATTCTGAGAATAGTGTATGCGGCGACCGAGTTGCTCTTGCCCGGCGTC
AATACGGGATAATACCGCGCCACATAGCAGAACTTTAAAAGTGCTCATCATTGGAAAACGTTCTTCGGGG
CGAAAACTCTCAAGGATCTTACCGCTGTTGAGATCCAGTTCGATGTAACCCACTCGTGCACCCAACTGAT
CTTCAGCATCTTTTACTTTCACCAGCGTTTCTGGGTGAGCAAAAACAGGAAGGCAAAATGCCGCAAAAAA
GGGAATAAGGGCGACACGGAAATGTTGAATACTCATACTCTTCCTTTTTCAATATTATTGAAGCATTTAT
CAGGGTTATTGTCTCATGAGCGGATACATATTTGAATGTATTTAGAAAAATAAACAAATAGGGGTTCCGC
GCACATTTCCCCGAAAAGTGCCACCTGACGTCTAAGAAACCATTATTATCATGACATTAACCTATAAAAA
TAGGCGTATCACGAGGCCCTTTCGTC
